>Addgene plasmid #72074 | Flrt2-Fc-His | depositor full sequence | sequence record 131260 | Full Sequence
GTCGAGGTCTCGACGGTATCGATTGACATTGATTATTGACTAGCTAGTTATTAATAGTAATCAATTACGG
GGTCATTAGTTCATAGCCCATATATGGAGTTCCGCGTTACATAACTTACGGTAAATGGCCCGCCTGGCTG
ACCGCCCAACGACCCCCGCCCATTGACGTCAATAATGACGTATGTTCCCATAGTAACGCCAATAGGGACT
TTCCATTGACGTCAATGGGTGGAGTATTTACGGTAAACTGCCCACTTGGCAGTACATCAAGTGTATCATA
TGCCAAGTCCGCCCCCTATTGACGTCAATGACGGTAAATGGCCCGCCTGGCATTATGCCCAGTACATGAC
CTTACGGGACTTTCCTACTTGGCAGTACATCTACGTATTAGTCATCGCTATTACCATGGTGATGCGGTTT
TGGCAGTACACCAATGGGCGTGGATAGCGGTTTGACTCACGGGGATTTCCAAGTCTCCACCCCATTGACG
TCAATGGGAGTTTGTTTTGGCACCAAAATCAACGGGACTTTCCAAAATGTCGTAATAACCCCGCCCCGTT
GACGCAAATGGGCGGTAGGCGTGTACGGTGGGAGGTCTATATAAGCAGAGCTCGTTTAGTGAACCGTCAG
ATCGCCTGGAGACGCCATCCACGCTGTTTTGACCTCCATAGAAGACACCGGGACCGATCCAGCCTCCGCG
GCCGGGAACGGTGCATTGGAACGCGGATTCCCCGTGCCAAGAGTGACGTAAGTACCGCCTATAGACTCTA
TAGGCACACCCCTTTGGCTCTTATGCATGCTATACTGTTTTTGGCTTGGGGCCTATACACCCCCGCTTCC
ATATGCTATAGGTGATGGTATAGCTTAGCCTATAGGTGTGGGTTATTGACCATTATTGACCACTCCCCTA
TTGGTGACGATACTTTCCATTACTAATCCATAACATGGCTCTTTGCCACAACTATCTCTATTGGCTATAT
GCCAATACTCTGTCCTTCAGAGACTGACACGGACTCTGTATTTTTACAGGATGGGGTCCCATTTATTATT
TACAAATTCACATATACAACAACGCCGTCCCCCGTGCCCGCAGTTTTTATTAAACATAGCGTGGGATCTC
CACGCGAATCTCGGGTACGTGTTCCGGACATGGGCTCTTCTCCGGTAGCGGCGGAGCTTCCACATCCGAG
CCCTGGTCCCATGCCTCCAGCGGCTCATGGTCGCTCGGCAGCTCCTTGCTCCTAACAGTGGAGGCCAGAC
TTAGGCACAGCACAATGCCCACCACCACCAGTGTGCCGCACAAGGCCGTGGCGGTAGGGTATGTGTCTGA
AAATGAGCTCGGAGATTGGGCTCGCACCGCTGACGCAGATGGAAGACTTAAGGCAGCGGCAGAAGAAGAT
GCAGGCAGCTGAGTTGTTGTATTCTGATAAGAGTCAGAGGTAACTCCCGTTGCGGTGCTGTTAACGGTGG
AGGGCAGTGTAGTCTGAGCAGTACTCGTTGCTGCCGCGCGCGCCACCAGACATAATAGCTGACAGACTAA
CAGACTGTTCCTTTCCATGGGTCTTTTCTGCAGAAGCTTGAATTCTCGAGGATCCGCGGCCGCGCCACCA
TGGGCCTACAGACTACAAAGTGGCCCGGCCGTGGGGCTTTCATCCTCAAATTTTGGCTCATCATTTCCCT
GGGACTCTACTTACAAGTGTCAAAACTCCTGGCCTGCCCTAGTGTATGCCGCTGTGACAGGAACTTTGTC
TACTGTAACGAGAGAAGCTTGACCTCAGTGCCTCTTGGGATCCCGGAGGGCGTAACCGTACTCTACCTCC
ACAACAACCAAATTAATAATGCTGGCTTTCCTGCAGAGCTGCACAATGTCCAGTCAGTGCACACTGTCTA
CCTTTATGGCAACCAGTTGGATGAGTTCCCCATGAACCTTCCCAAGAATGTCAGAGTTCTCCATCTGCAG
GAAAACAACATTCAGACCATCTCGCGGGCTGCTCTCGCTCAGCTCCTCAAGCTGGAAGAACTCCACCTGG
ACGACAACTCCATATCTACAGTGGGAGTAGAAGACGGAGCGTTCCGGGAGGCGATTAGCCTCAAACTGTT
GTTTTTATCGAAGAATCACCTGAGTAGCGTGCCTGTTGGGCTTCCTGTAGACTTGCAAGAGCTGAGAGTG
GATGAAAACCGAATTGCCGTCATATCAGACATGGCCTTTCAGAACCTCACAAGCTTGGAGCGCCTGATCG
TGGATGGGAATCTTCTGACCAACAAGGGCATTGCTGAGGGTACCTTCAGTCATCTCACCAAGCTCAAGGA
ATTTTCTATAGTCCGGAACTCGCTCTCCCACCCACCTCCTGATCTCCCAGGTACGCATCTGATCAGGCTC
TACTTGCAGGATAACCAGATAAACCATATCCCATTGACAGCCTTCGCAAACCTCCGTAAGCTGGAAAGGC
TAGATATATCCAACAACCAGCTACGAATGTTAACTCAAGGAGTCTTCGATCATCTCTCCAACCTGAAACA
ACTCACTGCGCGGAATAACCCTTGGTTTTGTGACTGCAGCATTAAATGGGTCACAGAATGGCTCAAGTAT
ATCCCTTCTTCTCTCAACGTGCGTGGTTTCATGTGCCAAGGTCCTGAGCAAGTCCGCGGGATGGCTGTCA
GGGAGTTGAATATGAATCTTTTGTCTTGTCCCACCACGACTCCTGGCCTACCTGTCTTTACCCCAGCTCC
AAGTACCGTTTCTCCAACAACTCAGTCTCCTACTCTCTCTGTTCCAAGCCCCAGCAGAGGCTCTGTGCCT
CCAGCTCCTACCCCATCGAAACTTCCCACCATCCCTGATTGGGATGGCAGAGAAAGAGTGACCCCACCTA
TTTCTGAAAGGATCCAACTTTCCATCCACTTTGTTAATGATACTTCGATTCAAGTCAGCTGGCTGTCTCT
CTTTACTGTGATGGCCTACAAACTGACATGGGTGAAAATGGGCCACAGTCTCGTAGGGGGCATCGTTCAG
GAACGAATTGTCAGTGGTGAGAAGCAACACCTGAGCTTGGTTAATTTAGAGCCCAGATCCACGTATAGGA
TTTGTTTAGTGCCGCTGGATGCGTTCAACTACCGCACTGTGGAAGATACCATCTGTTCGGAGGCTACCAC
CCATGCCTCTTATTTGAACAACGGCAGCAACACTGCTTCTAGCCATGAGCAGACGACTTCCCACAGTATG
GGCTCCACTAGTGACAAAACTCACACATGCCCACCGTGCCCAGCACCTGAACTCCTGGGGGGACCGTCAG
TCTTCCTCTTCCCCCCAAAACCCAAGGACACCCTCATGATCTCCCGGACCCCTGAGGTCACATGCGTGGT
GGTGGACGTGAGCCACGAAGACCCTGAGGTCAAGTTCAACTGGTACGTGGACGGCGTGGAGGTGCATAAT
GCCAAGACAAAGCCGCGGGAGGAGCAGTACAACAGCACGTACCGTGTGGTCAGCGTCCTCACCGTCCTGC
ACCAGGACTGGCTGAATGGCAAGGAGTACAAGTGCAAGGTCTCCAACAAAGCCCTCCCAGCCCCCATCGA
GAAAACCATCTCCAAAGCCAAAGGGCAGCCCCGAGAACCACAGGTGTATACCCTGCCCCCATCCCGGGAT
GAGCTGACCAAGAACCAGGTCAGCCTGACCTGCCTGGTCAAAGGCTTCTATCCCAGCGACATCGCCGTGG
AGTGGGAGAGCAATGGGCAGCCGGAGAACAACTACAAGACCACGCCTCCCGTGCTGGACTCCGACGGCTC
CTTCTTCCTCTACAGCAAGCTCACCGTGGACAAGAGCAGGTGGCAGCAGGGGAACGTCTTCTCATGCTCC
GTGATGCATGAGGCTCTGCACAACCACTACACGCAGAAGAGCCTCTCCCTGTCTCCGGGTAAAGGCGGCC
ATCATCACCATCACCATTAATCTAGAGATCTTATTAAAGCAGAACTTGTTTATTGCAGCTTATAATGGTT
ACAAATAAAGCAATAGCATCACAAATTTCACAAATAAAGCATTTTTTTCACTGCATTCTAGTTGTGGTTT
GTCCAAACTCATCAATGTATCTTATCATGTCTGGTCGACTCTAGCTAGACTCTTCCGCTTCCTCGCTCAC
TGACTCGCTGCGCTCGGTCGTTCGGCTGCGGCGAGCGGTATCAGCTCACTCAAAGGCGGTAATACGGTTA
TCCACAGAATCAGGGGATAACGCAGGAAAGAACATGTGAGCAAAAGGCCAGCAAAAGGCCAGGAACCGTA
AAAAGGCCGCGTTGCTGGCGTTTTTCCATAGGCTCCGCCCCCCTGACGAGCATCACAAAAATCGACGCTC
AAGTCAGAGGTGGCGAAACCCGACAGGACTATAAAGATACCAGGCGTTTCCCCCTGGAAGCTCCCTCGTG
CGCTCTCCTGTTCCGACCCTGCCGCTTACCGGATACCTGTCCGCCTTTCTCCCTTCGGGAAGCGTGGCGC
TTTCTCATAGCTCACGCTGTAGGTATCTCAGTTCGGTGTAGGTCGTTCGCTCCAAGCTGGGCTGTGTGCA
CGAACCCCCCGTTCAGCCCGACCGCTGCGCCTTATCCGGTAACTATCGTCTTGAGTCCAACCCGGTAAGA
CACGACTTATCGCCACTGGCAGCAGCCACTGGTAACAGGATTAGCAGAGCGAGGTATGTAGGCGGTGCTA
CAGAGTTCTTGAAGTGGTGGCCTAACTACGGCTACACTAGAAGAACAGTATTTGGTATCTGCGCTCTGCT
GAAGCCAGTTACCTTCGGAAAAAGAGTTGGTAGCTCTTGATCCGGCAAACAAACCACCGCTGGTAGCGGT
GGTTTTTTTGTTTGCAAGCAGCAGATTACGCGCAGAAAAAAAGGATCTCAAGAAGATCCTTTGATCTTTT
CTACGGGGTCTGACGCTCAGTGGAACGAAAACTCACGTTAAGGGATTTTGGTCATGAGATTATCAAAAAG
GATCTTCACCTAGATCCTTTTAAATTAAAAATGAAGTTTTAAATCAATCTAAAGTATATATGAGTAAACT
TGGTCTGACAGTTACCAATGCTTAATCAGTGAGGCACCTATCTCAGCGATCTGTCTATTTCGTTCATCCA
TAGTTGCCTGACTCCCCGTCGTGTAGATAACTACGATACGGGAGGGCTTACCATCTGGCCCCAGTGCTGC
AATGATACCGCGAGACCCACGCTCACCGGCTCCAGATTTATCAGCAATAAACCAGCCAGCCGGAAGGGCC
GAGCGCAGAAGTGGTCCTGCAACTTTATCCGCCTCCATCCAGTCTATTAATTGTTGCCGGGAAGCTAGAG
TAAGTAGTTCGCCAGTTAATAGTTTGCGCAACGTTGTTGCCATTGCTACAGGCATCGTGGTGTCACGCTC
GTCGTTTGGTATGGCTTCATTCAGCTCCGGTTCCCAACGATCAAGGCGAGTTACATGATCCCCCATGTTG
TGCAAAAAAGCGGTTAGCTCCTTCGGTCCTCCGATCGTTGTCAGAAGTAAGTTGGCCGCAGTGTTATCAC
TCATGGTTATGGCAGCACTGCATAATTCTCTTACTGTCATGCCATCCGTAAGATGCTTTTCTGTGACTGG
TGAGTACTCAACCAAGTCATTCTGAGAATAGTGTATGCGGCGACCGAGTTGCTCTTGCCCGGCGTCAATA
CGGGATAATACCGCGCCACATAGCAGAACTTTAAAAGTGCTCATCATTGGAAAACGTTCTTCGGGGCGAA
AACTCTCAAGGATCTTACCGCTGTTGAGATCCAGTTCGATGTAACCCACTCGTGCACCCAACTGATCTTC
AGCATCTTTTACTTTCACCAGCGTTTCTGGGTGAGCAAAAACAGGAAGGCAAAATGCCGCAAAAAAGGGA
ATAAGGGCGACACGGAAATGTTGAATACTCATACTCTTCCTTTTTCAATATTATTGAAGCATTTATCAGG
GTTATTGTCTCATGAGCGGATACATATTTGAATGTATTTAGAAAAATAAACAAATAGGGGTTCCGCGCAC
ATTTCCCCGAAAAGTGCCACCTGACGTCTAAGAAACCATTATTATCATGACATTAACCTATAAAAATAGG
CGTATCACGAGGCCCTTTCGTCTCGCGCGTTTCGGTGATGACGGTGAAAACCTCTGACACATGCAGCTCC
CGGAGGAATGTGTGTCAGTTAGGGTGTGGAAAGTCCCCAGGCTCCCCAGGCAGGCAGAAGTATGCAAAGC
ATGCATCTCAATTAGTCAGCAACCAGGTGTGGAAAGTCCCCAGGCTCCCCAGCAGGCAGAAGTATGCAAA
GCATGCATCTCAATTAGTCAGCAACCATAGTCCCGCCCCTAACTCCGCCCATCCCGCCCCTAACTCCGCC
CAGTTCCGCCCATTCTCCGCCCCATGGCTGACTAATTTTTTTTATTTATGCAGAGGCCGAGGCCGCCTCT
GCCTCTGAGCTATTCCAGAAGTAGTGAGGAGGCTTTTTTGGAGGCCTAGGCTTTTGCAAAAAGCTCCCGG
GAGCTTGTATATCCATTTTCGTCCCGGAGACGGTCACAGCTTGTCTGTAAGCGGATGCCGGGAGCAGACA
AGCCCGTCAGGGCGCGTCAGCGGGTGTTGGCGGGTGTCGGGGCTGGCTTAACTATGCGGCATCAGAGCAG
ATTGTACTGAGAGTGCACCATATGCGGTGTGAAATACCGCACAGATGCGTAAGGAGAAAATACCGCATCA
GGAAATTGTAAGCGTTAATATTTTGTTAAAATTCGCGTTAAATTTTTGTTAAATCAGCTCATTTTTTAAC
CAATAGGCCGAAATCGGCAAAATCCCTTATAAATCAAAAGAATAGACCGAGATAGGGT
[37 nt withheld, positions 6849-6885]
AAAGAACGTGGACTCCAACGTCAAAGG
[49 nt withheld, positions 6913-6961]
T
[91 nt withheld, positions 6963-7053]
G
[124 nt withheld, positions 7055-7178]
CCATTCGCCATTCAGGCTGCGCAACTGTTGGGAAGGGCGATCGGTGCGGGCCTCTTCGCTATTACGCCAG
CTGGCGAAAGGGGGATGTGCTGCAAGGCGATTAAGTTGGGTAACGCCAGGGTTTTCCCAGTCACGACGTT
GTAAAACGACGGCCAGTGAATT
Features (pLannotate 1.2.2; 14 found; start..end, strand, type, name):
     25..408     +  enhancer       CMV enhancer: human cytomegalovirus immediate early enhancer
    410..609     +  promoter       CMV promoter: human cytomegalovirus (CMV) immediate early promoter
    748..1573    +  intron         CMV intron A: human cytomegalovirus intron A (Chapman et al., 1991)
   1610..3295    +  CDS            Flrt2 (fragment): FLRT2_MOUSE - Also known as Kiaa0405 From Mus musculus (Mouse).
   3233..3913    +  CDS            IGHG1 (fragment): IGHG1_HUMAN - Experimental evidence at protein level: Swiss-Prot protein existence level 1. Constant region of immunoglobulin heavy chains. Immunoglobulins, also known as antibodies, are membrane-bound or secreted glycoproteins produced by B lymphocytes. In the recognition phase of humoral immunity, the membrane-bound immunoglobulins serve as receptors which, upon binding of a specific antigen, trigger the clonal expansion and differentiation of B lymphocytes into immunoglobulins- secreting plasma cells. Secreted immunoglobulins mediate the effector phase of humoral immunity, which results in
   3963..4084    +  polyA_signal   SV40 poly(A) signal: SV40 polyadenylation signal
   4293..4881    -  rep_origin     ori: high-copy-number ColE1/pMB1/pBR322/pUC origin of replication
   5052..5912    -  CDS            AmpR: β-lactamase; bla; confers resistance to ampicillin, carbenicillin, and related antibiotics
   5913..6017    -  promoter       AmpR promoter: bla
   6112..6147    +  CDS            rop (fragment): Rop protein, which maintains plasmids at low copy number; rop
   6170..6500    +  promoter       SV40 promoter: SV40 enhancer and early promoter
   6623..6722    +  misc_feature   bom (fragment): basis of mobility region from pBR322
   6750..7178    -  rep_origin     f1 ori (sequence partly withheld): f1 bacteriophage origin of replication; arrow indicates direction of (+) strand synthesis
   7182..7339    -  CDS            lacZα (fragment): LacZα fragment of β-galactosidase; lacZ fragment
