[The description below was written by a language model from this plasmid's Addgene catalogue record and pLannotate feature annotations shown in this document.]
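Description:
Flrt2-Fc-His is a mammalian expression plasmid built on the pCMVi-SV40ori backbone and designed to produce a soluble form of mouse FLRT2 (fibronectin leucine rich transmembrane protein 2). The insert, recorded as 1617 bp and cloned between NotI and SpeI sites that both remain intact, encodes the extracellular region of the protein. It is joined in frame at its C terminus to backbone-encoded sequence for the Fc region of human IgG1 followed by a six-histidine tag. Transcription is driven by the human cytomegalovirus immediate early enhancer and promoter, followed by CMV intron A, which generally boosts expression of the downstream transcript, and the message is terminated by an SV40 polyadenylation signal. The feature table annotates the Flrt2 and IGHG1 coding fragments as adjacent and slightly overlapping, consistent with a continuous fusion. The short His tag is not separately annotated.

In bacteria the plasmid is maintained at high copy through a ColE1/pUC-type origin and selected with ampicillin via the β-lactamase gene. An f1 origin and remnants of rop, bom and lacZα are also detected as backbone leftovers. The annotated SV40 enhancer/early promoter region includes the SV40 origin implied by the backbone name, which permits episomal amplification in cells expressing large T antigen. No mammalian selection marker is annotated, so the design suits transient transfection. The Fc domain dimerises the ectodomain and, with the His tag, provides handles for capture, detection and purification. The associated publication used such reagents in an extracellular biochemical screen for binding interactions, including those between FLRTs and Unc5s in neuronal subtype recognition in the retina.
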