Addgene plasmid #72074: Flrt2-Fc-His
Purpose: Expresses the extracellular region of the FLRT2 protein, C-terminally fused to the Fc region of human IgG1 + 6X histidine tag.
Depositing lab: Woj Wojtowicz. Depositing organization: University of California, Berkeley. Publication: An extracellular biochemical screen reveals that FLRTs and Unc5s mediate neuronal subtype recognition in the retina. Visser JJ, Cheng Y, Perry SC, Chastain AB, Parsa B, Masri SS, Ray TA, Kay JN, Wojtowicz WM. Elife. 2015 Dec 3;4. pii: e08149. doi: 10.7554/eLife.08149. PubMed 26633812.
Backbone
  Vector backbone: pCMVi-SV40ori
  Vector type: Mammalian Expression
Growth in bacteria
  Bacterial resistance: Ampicillin, 100 μg/mL
  Growth temperature: 37°C
  Growth strain: DH5alpha
  Copy number: High Copy
Gene/Insert
  Gene/Insert name: Flrt2 (alt names: Fibronectin leucine rich transmembrane protein 2; NCBI gene ID 399558; Reference sequence NM_201518.4)
  Species: M. musculus (mouse)
  Insert size (bp): 1617
  Entrez Gene: Flrt2
  Promoter: CMV
  Tag / fusion protein: Fc-His (C terminal on backbone)
  Cloning method: Restriction Enzyme; 5′ cloning site NotI (not destroyed); 3′ cloning site SpeI (not destroyed)
  Sequencing primers: 5′ GTCAGAGGTAACTCCCGTTGC; 3′ ATCATGAGGGTGTCCTTG
Terms and licenses: Academic/Nonprofit Terms; Industry Terms: Not Available to Industry
How to cite: Flrt2-Fc-His was a gift from Woj Wojtowicz (Addgene plasmid # 72074 ; http://n2t.net/addgene:72074 ; RRID:Addgene_72074)
