>Addgene plasmid #72074 | Flrt2-Fc-His | addgene partial sequence | sequence record 137317 | pMRB101-F 5'-aagatgcaggcagctgagtt-3'
ACGGTGGAGGGCAGTGTAGTCTGAGCAGTACTCGTTGCTGCCGCGCGCGCCACCAGACATAATAGCTGAC
AGACTAACAGACTGTTCCTTTCCATGGGTCTTTTCTGCAGAAGCTTGAATTCTCGAGGATCCGCGGCCGC
GCCACCATGGGCCTACAGACTACAAAGTGGCCCGGCCGTGGGGCTTTCATCCTCAAATTTTGGCTCATCA
TTTCCCTGGGACTCTACTTACAAGTGTCAAAACTCCTGGCCTGCCCTAGTGTATGCCGCTGTGACAGGAA
CTTTGTCTACTGTAACGAGAGAAGCTTGACCTCAGTGCCTCTTGGGATCCCGGAGGGCGTAACCGTACTC
TACCTCCACAACAACCAAATTAATAATGCTGGCTTTCCTGCAGAGCTGCACAATGTCCAGTCAGTGCACA
CTGTCTACCTTTATGGCAACCAGTTGGATGAGTTCCCCATGAACCTTCCCAAGAATGTCAGAGTTCTCCA
TCTGCAGGAAAACAACATTCAGACCATCTCGCGGGCTGCTCTCGCTCAGCTCCTCAAGCTGGAAGAACTC
CACCTGGACGACAACTCCATATCTACAGTGGGAGTAGAAGACGGAGCGTTCCGGGAGGCGATTAGCCTCA
AACTGTTGTTTTTATCGAAGAATCACCTGAGTAGCGTGCCTGTTGGGCTTCCTGTAGACTTGCAAGAGCT
GAGAGTGGATGAAAACCGAATTGCCGTCATATCAGACATGG
