>Addgene plasmid #72074 | Flrt2-Fc-His | addgene partial sequence | sequence record 137318 | SV40pA-R 5'-GAAATTTGTGATGCTATTGC-3'
ATAAGATCTCTAGATTAATGGTGATGGTGATGATGGCCGCCTTTACCCGGAGACAGGGAGAGGCTCTTCT
GCGTGTAGTGGTTGTGCAGAGCCTCATGCATCACGGAGCATGAGAAGACGTTCCCCTGCTGCCACCTGCT
CTTGTCCACGGTGAGCTTGCTGTAGAGGAAGAAGGAGCCGTCGGAGTCCAGCACGGGAGGCGTGGTCTTG
TAGTTGTTCTCCGGCTGCCCATTGCTCTCCCACTCCACGGCGATGTCGCTGGGATAGAAGCCTTTGACCA
GGCAGGTCAGGCTGACCTGGTTCTTGGTCAGCTCATCCCGGGATGGGGGCAGGGTATACACCTGTGGTTC
TCGGGGCTGCCCTTTGGCTTTGGAGATGGTTTTCTCGATGGGGGCTGGGAGGGCTTTGTTGGAGACCTTG
CACTTGTACTCCTTGCCATTCAGCCAGTCCTGGTGCAGGACGGTGAGGACGCTGACCACACGGTACGTGC
TGTTGTACTGCTCCTCCCGCGGCTTTGTCTTGGCATTATGCACCTCCACGCCGTCCACGTACCAGTTGAA
CTTGACCTCAGGGTCTTCGTGGCTCACGTCCACCACCACGCATGTGACCTCAGGGGTCCGGGAGATCATG
AGGGTGTCCTTGGGTTTTGGGGGGAAGAGGAAGACTGACGGTCCCCCCAGGAGTTCAGGTGCTGGGCACG
GTGGGCATGTGTGAGTTTTGTCACTAGTGGAGCCCATACTGTGGGAAGTCGTCTGCTCATGGCTAGAAGC
AGTGTTGCTGCCGTTGTTCAAATAAGAGGCATGGGTGGTAGCCTCCGAACAGATGGTATCTTCCACAGTG
CGGTAGTTGAACGCATCCAGCGGCACTAAACAAATCCTATACGTGGATCTGG
